Addgene plasmid #63321: pFusX2-39
Purpose: Encodes RVD positions 4-6 in TALEN assembly
Depositing lab: Stephen Ekker. Depositing organization: Mayo Foundation for Medical Education and Research. Publication: FusX: A rapid one-step TALE assembly system for genome science. Ma AC, McNulty MS, Tanya PL, Jarryd CM, Martinez-Galvez G, Argue DP, Lee HB, Urban MD, Bullard CE, Blackburn PR, Man TK, Clark KJ, Ekker SC. Hum Gene Ther. 2016 Jun;27(6):451-63. doi: 10.1089/hum.2015.172 PubMed 26854857.
Backbone
  Vector backbone: FusX2
  Backbone size w/o insert (bp): 3006
  Vector type: TALEN
Growth in bacteria
  Bacterial resistance: Spectinomycin, 50 μg/mL
  Growth temperature: 37°C
  Growth strain: DH5alpha
  Copy number: High Copy
Gene/Insert
  Gene/Insert name: NN HD NN (alt name: X2_GCG)
  Species: Synthetic
  Mutation: none
  Cloning method: Restriction Enzyme; 5′ cloning site BsaI (destroyed during cloning); 3′ cloning site BsaI (destroyed during cloning)
  Sequencing primers: 5′ pCR8_F1; 3′ pCR8_R1
Terms and licenses: Academic/Nonprofit Terms; Industry Terms: Not Available to Industry
How to cite: pFusX2-39 was a gift from Stephen Ekker (Addgene plasmid # 63321 ; http://n2t.net/addgene:63321 ; RRID:Addgene_63321)
