[The description below was written by a language model from this plasmid's Addgene catalogue record.]
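Description:
pFusX2-39 is a bacterial library plasmid from the FusX TALE assembly system, a kit designed for rapid one-step construction of custom TAL effector arrays and TALENs. It is built on the FusX2 backbone (about 3 kb without insert), is maintained at high copy number in standard E. coli cloning strains and is selected with spectinomycin. The record does not name the origin of replication or list other backbone features, and no feature table is provided. The use of pCR8-type sequencing primers suggests a pCR8-related backbone, but this is not explicitly stated.

The payload is a synthetic trimer of TALE repeats carrying the repeat-variable diresidues NN, HD and NN, also labelled X2_GCG. Under the standard TALE code, NN preferentially recognises guanine and HD recognises cytosine, so this module specifies the triplet G-C-G. As a member of the X2 sub-library, it supplies RVD positions 4 to 6 of the final repeat array. The trimer was itself put together by BsaI-based cloning, with both BsaI sites destroyed in the process, consistent with Golden Gate-style assembly using type IIS enzymes.

In use, a researcher picks the pFusX2 plasmid matching bases 4 to 6 of the intended DNA target and combines it with the corresponding pre-assembled trimer plasmids for the other positions and a receiver vector, giving a complete TALE DNA-binding domain. The plasmid carries no expression cassette described in the record and serves purely as a building block for genome-editing reagents rather than as a functional effector on its own.
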