>Addgene plasmid #63321 | pFusX2-39 | depositor partial sequence | sequence record 105160 | pFusX2_GCG
AGTCTTAAGCGTCTCCCTGACCCCGGACCAAGTGGTGGCTATCGCCAGCAACAATGGCGGCAAGCAAGCG
CTCGAAACGGTGCAGCGGCTGTTGCCGGTGCTGTGCCAGGACCATGGCCTGACTCCGGACCAAGTGGTGG
CTATCGCCAGCCACGATGGCGGCAAGCAAGCGCTCGAAACGGTGCAGCGGCTGTTGCCGGTGCTGTGCCA
GGACCATGGCCTGACCCCGGACCAAGTGGTGGCTATCGCCAGCAACAATGGCGGCAAGCAAGCGCTCGAA
ACGGTGCAGCGGCTGTTGCCGGTGCTGTGCCAGGACCATGGCGAGACGTC
