>Addgene plasmid #63321 | pFusX2-39 | depositor partial sequence | sequence record 105161 | FusX2
CGTCTCCCTGACCCCGGACCAAGTGGTGGCTATCGAGACCGGCGCCGCTACGGGCGCGTCCCATTCGCCA
TTCAGGCTGCGCAACTGTTGGGAAGGGCGATCGGTGCGGGCTCTTCGCTATTACGCCAGCTGGCGAAAGG
GGGATGTGCTGCAAGGCGATTAAGTTGGGAACGCCAGGGTTTTCCCAGTCACGACGTTGTAAAACGACGG
CCAGTGAGCGCGCGTAATCGACTCACTATAGGGCGAATTGGGTACCGGGCCCCCCCTCGAGGTCCTCCAG
CTTTTGTTCCCTTTAGTGAGGGTTAATTGCGCGCTTGGCGTAATCATGGTCATAGCTGTTTCCTGTGTGA
AATTGTTATCCGCTCACAATTCCACACAACATACGAGCCGGAAGCATAAAGTGTAAAGCCTGGGGTGCCT
AATGAGTGAGCTAACTCACATTAATTGCGTTGCGCTCACTGCCCGCTTTCCACCGGTGGTCTCTGGCGGC
AAGCAAGCGCTCGAAACGGTGCAGCGGCTGTTGCCGGTGCTGTGCCAGGACCATGGCGAGACGTCTAGAC
CAGCCAGGACAGAAATGCCTCGACTTCGCTGCTACCCAAGGTTGCCGGGTGACGCACACCGTGGAAACGG
ATGAAGGCACGAACCCAGTGGACATAAGCCTGTTCGGTTCGTAAGCTGTAATGCAAGTAGCGTATGCGCT
CACGCAACTGGTCCAGAACCTTGACCGAACGCAGCGGTGGTAACGGCGCAGTGGCGGTTTTCATGGCTTG
TTATGACTGTTTTTTTGGGGTACAGTCTATGCCTCGGGCATCCAAGCAGCAAGCGCGTTACGCCGTGGGT
CGATGTTTGATGTTATGGAGCAGCAACGATGTTACGCAGCAGGGCAGTCGCCCTAAAACAAAGTTAAACA
TTATGAGGGAAGCGGTGATCGCCGAAGTATCGACTCAACTATCAGAGGTAGTTGGCGTCATCGAGCGCCA
TCTCGAACCGACGTTGCTGGCCGTACATTTGTACGGCTCCGCAGTGGATGGCGGCCTGAAGCCACACAGT
GATATTGATTTGCTGGTTACGGTGACCGTAAGGCTTGATGAAACAACGCGGCGAGCTTTGATCAACGACC
TTTTGGAAACTTCGGCTTCCCCTGGAGAGAGCGAGATTCTCCGCGCTGTAGAAGTCACCATTGTTGTGCA
CGACGACATCATTCCGTGGCGTTATCCAGCTAAGCGCGAACTGCAATTTGGAGAATGGCAGCGCAATGAC
ATTCTTGCAGGTATCTTCGAGCCAGCCACGATCGACATTGATCTGGCTATCTTGCTGACAAAAGCAAGAG
AACATAGCGTTGCCTTGGTAGGTCCAGCGGCGGAGGAACTCTTTGATCCGGTTCCTGAACAGGATCTATT
TGAGGCGCTAAATGAAACCTTAACGCTATGGAACTCGCCGCCCGACTGGGCTGGCGATGAGCGAAATGTA
GTGCTTACGTTGTCCCGCATTTGGTACAGCGCAGTAACCGGCAAAATCGCGCCGAAGGATGTCGCTGCCG
ACTGGGCAATGGAGCGCCTGCCGGCCCAGTATCAGCCCGTCATACTTGAAGCTAGACAGGCTTATCTTGG
ACAAGAAGAAGATCGCTTGGCCTCGCGCGCAGATCAGTTGGAAGAATTTGTCCACTACGTGAAAGGCGAG
ATCACCAAGGTAGTCGGCAAATAACCCTCGAGCCACCCATGACCAAAATCCCTTAACGTGAGTTACGCGT
CGTTCCACTGAGCGTCAGACCCCGTAGAAAAGATCAAAGGATCTTCTTGAGATCCTTTTTTTCTGCGCGT
AATCTGCTGCTTGCAAACAAAAAAACCACCGCTACCAGCGGTGGTTTGTTTGCCGGATCAAGAGCTACCA
ACTCTTTTTCCGAAGGTAACTGGCTTCAGCAGAGCGCAGATACCAAATACTGTCCTTCTAGTGTAGCCGT
AGTTAGGCCACCACTTCAAGAACTCTGTAGCACCGCCTACATACCTCGCTCTGCTAATCCTGTTACCAGT
GGCTGCTGCCAGTGGCGATAAGTCGTGTCTTACCGGGTTGGACTCAAGACGATAGTTACCGGATAAGGCG
CAGCGGTCGGGCTGAACGGGGGGTTCGTGCACACAGCCCAGCTTGGAGCGAACGACCTACACCGAACTGA
GATACCTACAGCGTGAGCATTGAGAAAGCGCCACGCTTCCCGAAGGGAGAAAGGCGGACAGGTATCCGGT
AAGCGGCAGGGTCGGAACAGGAGAGCGCACGAGGGAGCTTCCAGGGGGAAACGCCTGGTATCTTTATAGT
CCTGTCGGGTTTCGCCACCTCTGACTTGAGCGTCGATTTTTGTGATGCTCGTCAGGGGGGCGGAGCCTAT
GGAAAAACGCCAGCAACGCGGCCTTTTTACGGTTCCTGGCCTTTTGCTGGCCTTTTGCTCACATGTTCTT
TCCTGCGTTATCCCCTGATTCTGTGGATAACCGTATTACCGCCTTTGAGTGAGCTGATACCGCTCGCCGC
AGCCGAACGACCGAGCGCAGCGAGTCAGTGAGCGAGGAAGCGGAAGAGCGCCCAATACGCAAACCGCCTC
TCCCCGCGCGTTGGCCGATTCATTAATGCAGCTGGCACGACAGGTTTCCCGACTGGAAAGCGGGCAGTGA
GCGCAACGCAATTAATACGCGTACCGCTAGCCAGGAAGAGTTTGTAGAAACGCAAAAAGGCCATCCGTCA
GGATGGCCTTCTGCTTAGTTTGATGCCTGGCAGTTTATGGCGGGCGTCCTGCCCGCCACCCTCCGGGCCG
TTGCTTCACAACGTTCAAATCCGCTCCCGGCGGATTTGTCCTACTCAGGAGAGCGTTCACCGACAAACAA
CAGATAAAACGAAAGGCCCAGTCTTCCGACTGAGCCTTTCGTTTTATTTGATGCCTGGCAGTTCCCTACT
CTCGCGTTAACGCTAGCATGGATGTTTTCCCAGTCACGACGTTGTAAAACGACGGCCAGTCTTAAG
