>Addgene plasmid #63321 | pFusX2-39 | addgene partial sequence | sequence record 115077 | pCR8_R1 5'-cgaaccgaacaggcttatgt-3'
TGCGTCACCCGGCAACCTTGGGTAGCAGCGAAGTCGAGGCATTTCTGTCCTGGCTGGTCTAGACGTCTCG
CCATGGTCCTGGCACAGCACCGGCAACAGCCGCTGCACCGTTTCGAGCGCTTGCTTGCCGCCATTGTTGC
TGGCGATAGCCACCACTTGGTCCGGGGTCAGGCCATGGTCCTGGCACAGCACCGGCAACAGCCGCTGCAC
CGTTTCGAGCGCTTGCTTGCCGCCATCGTGGCTGGCGATAGCCACCACTTGGTCCGGAGTCAGGCCATGG
TCCTGGCACAGCACCGGCAACAGCCGCTGCACCGTTTCGAGCGCTTGCTTGCCGCCATTGTTGCTGGCGA
TAGCCACCACTTGGTCCGGGGTCAGGGAGACGCTTAAGACTGGCCGTCGTTTTACAACGTCGTGACTGGG
AAAACATCCATGCTAGCGTTAACGCGAGAGTAGGGAACTGCCAGGCATCAAATAAAACGAAAGGCTCAGT
CGGAAGACTGGGCCTTTCGTTTTATCTGTTGTTTGTCGGTGAACGCTCTCCTGAGTAGGACAAATCCGCC
GGGAGCGGATTTGAACGTTGTGAAGCAACGGCCCGGAGGGTGGCGGGCAGGACGCCCGCCATAAACTGCC
AGGCATCAAACTAAGCAGAAGGCCATCCTGACGGATGGCCTTTTTGCGTTTCTACAAACTCTTCCTGGCT
